>Addgene plasmid #13859 | pBS Caronte (CT#88) | addgene partial sequence | sequence record 62246 | M13_pUC_fwd
TGTAATACGACTCACTATAGGGCGAATTGGGTACCGGGCCCCCCCTCGAGCCATGGCACTGCTCCTCCTT
CAGCTGCTAGTGCTCTCGTGTCTTGGAGACACAGAGCCACAGCCAGATTCACAGCAAAGGAAAAGGCGGC
CACTTCAGCACCTTTTCTATTTGGACAGAAACTTACTTGAAAGCCAGAGTTTTCATGAGTTGGTGGGGGA
AAACCCAGTAGGTGTTAAGGAAACCCAGGAAGAGCCAAGCTTTTTTATAGCATTTCCACAGACAGCAGGA
GAGAGTCAGAAGCAAGGGGAGAAAAAAATGTCCAGATTCATCCTTCCTAATGCAGAACTCTATGCACACC
AAGATCTGAGAACCTGGGCAGCACCCAAAGAGATCTCTCCTGTGGAAAACTTCTCTCCATCCTACTATTC
CAACAAGAGGGATGTTGAACCTCCCTATAGAAAAGATGCCAAAAAATTCTGGGACCATTTCATGTTAAGG
AAAAATTCAGCTTCTGAAGAGGTTGTCCTGCCAATCAAGACCAATGAAATGCACCAAGAAACTTGCAGAA
CCCTGCCTTTTTCCCAGAGTGTTGCTCATGAGAGCTGTGAGAAGGTGATAGTCCAGAACAATCTATGTTT
TGGCAAGTGTAGTTCCTTTCATGTTCCTGGTCCAGATGATCGTCTTTATACCTTTTGTTCTAAATGCCTG
CCCACCAAGTTTTCCATGAAGCACTTGGATCTCAACTGCACCAGTTCTGTCCCAGTGGTCAAAAAAGTCA
TGATTGTGGAAGAGTGCAACTGTGAGACTCAGAAGATAGAAGATCCTCTGCTTGGATCTCGACAGTCAGA
TTTTCTTGGA
