[The description below was written by a language model from this plasmid's Addgene catalogue record.]
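Description:
pBS Caronte (CT#88) is a cloning plasmid carrying the full-length chicken (Gallus gallus) Caronte cDNA, also known as car and corresponding to the CER1 gene, in the pBluescript SK+ backbone. The backbone is about 3 kb and the insert about 820 bp, placed between the XhoI (5′) and EcoRI (3′) sites of the polylinker, both of which remain intact so the fragment can be excised again. The plasmid is maintained at high copy in standard E. coli cloning strains under ampicillin selection. Although it is catalogued as a bacterial expression vector, pBluescript is in general a phagemid cloning vector, and no feature table was supplied with this record to confirm individual elements.

The listed sequencing primers, T7 on the 5′ side and T3 on the 3′ side, reflect the opposing phage RNA polymerase promoters that flank the pBluescript polylinker. This arrangement generally allows in vitro transcription of either strand of an insert, which makes such clones suited to producing sense RNA or antisense riboprobes for in situ hybridization. The record does not state the intended application explicitly. Caronte is a Cerberus-related gene that the associated publication describes as acting through antagonistic signaling to establish left-right asymmetric gene expression, so the plasmid serves as a source of its coding sequence for subcloning or transcript synthesis in that context. A quality-control note reports a single base difference from the closest chicken Cer1/Car reference, giving an S2A substitution that is not known to affect function and may reflect the isoform accepted when the clone was made.
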