Addgene plasmid #13859: pBS Caronte (CT#88)
Depositing lab: Cliff Tabin. Depositing organization: Harvard Medical School. Publication: Antagonistic signaling by Caronte, a novel Cerberus-related gene, establishes left-right asymmetric gene expression. Yokouchi Y, Vogan KJ, Pearse RV, Tabin CJ. Cell. 1999 Sep 3. 98(5):573-83. 10.1016/S0092-8674(00)80045-8 PubMed 10490097.
Backbone
  Vector backbone: pBS SK+
  Backbone size w/o insert (bp): 3000
  Vector type: Bacterial Expression
Growth in bacteria
  Bacterial resistance: Ampicillin, 100 μg/mL
  Growth temperature: 37°C
  Growth strain: DH5alpha
  Copy number: High Copy
Gene/Insert
  Gene/Insert name: Caronte (alt name: car)
  Species: G. gallus (chicken)
  Insert size (bp): 820
  Entrez Gene: CER1 (a.k.a. CAR)
  Cloning method: Restriction Enzyme; 5′ cloning site XhoI (not destroyed); 3′ cloning site EcoRI (not destroyed)
  Sequencing primers: 5′ T7; 3′ T3
Terms and licenses: Academic/Nonprofit Terms; Industry Terms: Not Available to Industry
Depositor comments: full-length caronte Addgene QC note: Compared to best blast hit for gallus Cer1/Car (AAD51610.1|AF139721_1), there is one bp mismatch, causing an S2A residue substitution. The mutation is not known to affect function, and this was likely an accepted isoform when this paper was published in 1999.
How to cite: pBS Caronte (CT#88) was a gift from Cliff Tabin (Addgene plasmid # 13859 ; http://n2t.net/addgene:13859 ; RRID:Addgene_13859)
